Addgene plasmid #213425: Flag-SKP1-RR (K142R/K163R)
Purpose: Expresses human SKP1 K142R/K163R mutant in mammalian cells
Depositing lab: Michele Pagano. Depositing organization: NYU Grossman School of Medicine. Publication: A noncanonical function of SKP1 regulates the switch between autophagy and unconventional secretion. Li J, Krause GJ, Gui Q, Kaushik S, Rona G, Zhang Q, Liang FX, Dhabaria A, Anerillas C, Martindale JL, Vasilyev N, Askenazi M, Ueberheide B, Nudler E, Gorospe M, Cuervo AM, Pagano M. Sci Adv. 2023 Oct 13;9(41):eadh1134. doi: 10.1126/sciadv.adh1134. Epub 2023 Oct 13. PubMed 37831778.
Backbone
  Vector backbone: pcDNA3.1
  Vector type: Mammalian Expression
  Selectable markers: Neomycin (select with G418)
Growth in bacteria
  Bacterial resistance: Ampicillin, 100 μg/mL
  Growth temperature: 37°C
  Growth strain: DH5alpha
  Copy number: High Copy
Gene/Insert
  Gene/Insert name: human Flag tagged SKP1-K142R/K163R
  Species: H. sapiens (human)
  Insert size (bp): 500
  Entrez Gene: SKP1 (a.k.a. EMC19, OCP-II, OCP2, SKP1A, TCEB1L, p19A)
  Tag / fusion protein: Flag (N terminal on insert)
Terms and licenses: Academic/Nonprofit Terms; Industry Terms: Not Available to Industry
How to cite: Flag-SKP1-RR (K142R/K163R) was a gift from Michele Pagano (Addgene plasmid # 213425 ; http://n2t.net/addgene:213425 ; RRID:Addgene_213425)
