[The description below was written by a language model from this plasmid's Addgene catalogue record and pLannotate feature annotations shown in this document.]
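Description:
Flag-SKP1-RR (K142R/K163R) is a mammalian expression plasmid built on the pcDNA3.1 backbone, about 5.9 kb in its sequenced form. It carries human SKP1 with two lysine-to-arginine substitutions, at positions 142 and 163. In bacteria it is maintained at high copy through a ColE1/pUC-type origin and selected with ampicillin via the β-lactamase gene and its native promoter. An f1 origin is also present, a standard backbone element that allows single-stranded DNA production. For mammalian cells, a neomycin phosphotransferase gene driven by the SV40 enhancer/early promoter and followed by an SV40 polyadenylation signal allows G418 selection of stable transfectants.

The expression cassette uses the human cytomegalovirus immediate-early enhancer and promoter to drive the roughly 500 bp insert, with transcripts terminated by the bovine growth hormone polyadenylation signal. A FLAG epitope sits at the N terminus of SKP1. The annotation software matched it as a 24 nt fragment of a 3xFLAG element, which is consistent with a single FLAG tag, and it directly abuts the SKP1 coding sequence. T7 and SP6 promoters flank the insert, as is usual for this backbone, and can serve for in vitro transcription or as sequencing primer sites. Several short annotated fragments (HIV-1 LTR, ble, lacI, bom) appear to be partial software matches or backbone remnants rather than functional parts.

SKP1 is the adapter that links F-box proteins to CUL1 in SCF ubiquitin ligase complexes. Arginine replacement removes lysines as potential modification sites while keeping the positive charge, although the record does not state which modification is targeted. The associated publication concerns a noncanonical SKP1 function in the switch between autophagy and unconventional secretion, so this construct would fit use as a tagged mutant for comparison with wild-type SKP1.
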