Features (pLannotate 1.2.2; 22 found; start..end, strand, type, name):
     28..80      -  misc_feature   bom (fragment): basis of mobility region from pBR322
    235..614     +  enhancer       CMV enhancer: human cytomegalovirus immediate early enhancer
    615..818     +  promoter       CMV promoter: human cytomegalovirus (CMV) immediate early promoter
    814..847     +  LTR            5' LTR (truncated) (fragment): truncated 5' long terminal repeat (LTR) from HIV-1
    863..881     +  promoter       T7 promoter: promoter for bacteriophage T7 RNA polymerase
    916..939     +  CDS            3xFLAG (fragment): three tandem FLAG® epitope tags
    940..1425    +  CDS            SKP1: SKP1_HUMAN - Also known as EMC19, OCP2, SKP1A, TCEB1L. Experimental evidence at protein level: Swiss-Prot protein existence level 1. Essential component of the SCF (SKP1-CUL1-F-box protein) ubiquitin ligase complex, which mediates the ubiquitination of proteins involved in cell cycle progression, signal transduction and transcription. In the SCF complex, serves as an adapter that links the F-box protein to CUL1. The functional specificity of the SCF complex depends on the F-box protein as substrate recognition component. SCF(BTRC) and SCF(FBXW11) direct ubiquitination of CTNNB1 and participate
   1456..1474    -  promoter       SP6 promoter: promoter for bacteriophage SP6 RNA polymerase
   1500..1724    +  polyA_signal   bGH poly(A) signal: bovine growth hormone polyadenylation signal
   1728..1749    +  promoter       SV40 promoter (fragment): SV40 enhancer and early promoter
   1770..2198    +  rep_origin     f1 ori (sequence partly withheld): f1 bacteriophage origin of replication; arrow indicates direction of (+) strand synthesis
   2212..2541    +  promoter       SV40 promoter: SV40 enhancer and early promoter
   2608..3399    +  CDS            neo: KKA2_KLEPN - Also known as kan, nptII. Experimental evidence at protein level: Swiss-Prot protein existence level 1. Resistance to kanamycin, neomycin, paromomycin, ribostamycin, butirosin and gentamicin B. From Klebsiella pneumoniae.
   3423..3581    +  CDS            ble (fragment): BLE_KLEPN - Experimental evidence at protein level: Swiss-Prot protein existence level 1. Binding protein with a strong affinity to the bleomycin family of antibiotics. Binds to CL990; an antimitotic-antibiotic compound. From Klebsiella pneumoniae.
   3576..3697    +  polyA_signal   SV40 poly(A) signal: SV40 polyadenylation signal
   3770..3786    -  protein_bind   lac operator: The lac repressor binds to the lac operator to inhibit transcription in E. coli. This inhibition can be relieved by adding lactose or isopropyl-β-D-thiogalactopyranoside (IPTG). lac repressor encoded by lacI
   3794..3824    -  promoter       lac promoter: promoter for the E. coli lac operon
   3839..3860    -  protein_bind   CAP binding site: CAP binding activates transcription in the presence of cAMP. E. coli catabolite activator protein
   3873..3965    -  CDS            lacI (fragment): lac repressor; lacI; The lac repressor binds to the lac operator to inhibit transcription in E. coli. This inhibition can be relieved by adding lactose or isopropyl-β-D-thiogalactopyranoside (IPTG).
   4148..4736    -  rep_origin     ori: high-copy-number ColE1/pMB1/pBR322/pUC origin of replication
   4907..5767    -  CDS            AmpR: β-lactamase; bla; confers resistance to ampicillin, carbenicillin, and related antibiotics
   5768..5872    -  promoter       AmpR promoter: bla
>Addgene plasmid #213425 | Flag-SKP1-RR (K142R/K163R) | addgene full sequence | sequence record 424286 | Addgene NGS Result
GACGGATCGGGAGATCTCCCGATCCCCTATGGTGCACTCTCAGTACAATCTGCTCTGATGCCGCATAGTT
AAGCCAGTATCTGCTCCCTGCTTGTGTGTTGGAGGTCGCTGAGTAGTGCGCGAGCAAAATTTAAGCTACA
ACAAGGCAAGGCTTGACCGACAATTGCATGAAGAATCTGCTTAGGGTTAGGCGTTTTGCGCTGCTTCGCG
ATGTACGGGCCAGATATACGCGTTGACATTGATTATTGACTAGTTATTAATAGTAATCAATTACGGGGTC
ATTAGTTCATAGCCCATATATGGAGTTCCGCGTTACATAACTTACGGTAAATGGCCCGCCTGGCTGACCG
CCCAACGACCCCCGCCCATTGACGTCAATAATGACGTATGTTCCCATAGTAACGCCAATAGGGACTTTCC
ATTGACGTCAATGGGTGGAGTATTTACGGTAAACTGCCCACTTGGCAGTACATCAAGTGTATCATATGCC
AAGTACGCCCCCTATTGACGTCAATGACGGTAAATGGCCCGCCTGGCATTATGCCCAGTACATGACCTTA
TGGGACTTTCCTACTTGGCAGTACATCTACGTATTAGTCATCGCTATTACCATGGTGATGCGGTTTTGGC
AGTACATCAATGGGCGTGGATAGCGGTTTGACTCACGGGGATTTCCAAGTCTCCACCCCATTGACGTCAA
TGGGAGTTTGTTTTGGCACCAAAATCAACGGGACTTTCCAAAATGTCGTAACAACTCCGCCCCATTGACG
CAAATGGGCGGTAGGCGTGTACGGTGGGAGGTCTATATAAGCAGAGCTCTCTGGCTAACTAGAGAACCCA
CTGCTTACTGGCTTATCGAAATTAATACGACTCACTATAGGGAGACCCAAGCTTGGTACCGAGCTCGGAT
CCATGGATTACAAGGATGACGACGATAAGCCTTCAATTAAGTTGCAGAGTTCTGATGGAGAGATATTTGA
AGTTGATGTGGAAATTGCCAAACAATCTGTGACTATTAAGACCATGTTGGAAGATTTGGGAATGGATGAT
GAAGGAGATGATGACCCAGTTCCTCTACCAAATGTGAATGCAGCAATATTAAAAAAGGTCATTCAGTGGT
GCACCCACCACAAGGATGACCCTCCTCCTCCTGAAGATGATGAGAACAAAGAAAAGCGAACAGATGATAT
CCCTGTTTGGGACCAAGAATTCCTGAAAGTTGACCAAGGAACACTTTTTGAACTCATTCTGGCTGCAAAC
TACTTAGACATCAAAGGTTTGCTTGATGTTACATGCAAGACTGTTGCCAATATGATCAAGGGGAAAACTC
CTGAGGAGATTCGCAAGACCTTCAATATCAGAAATGACTTTACTGAAGAGGAGGAAGCCCAGGTACGCAA
AGAGAACCAGTGGTGTGAAGAGAGGTGACTCGAGCATGCATCTAGAGGGCCCTATTCTATAGTGTCACCT
AAATGCTAGAGCTCGCTGATCAGCCTCGACTGTGCCTTCTAGTTGCCAGCCATCTGTTGTTTGCCCCTCC
CCCGTGCCTTCCTTGACCCTGGAAGGTGCCACTCCCACTGTCCTTTCCTAATAAAATGAGGAAATTGCAT
CGCATTGTCTGAGTAGGTGTCATTCTATTCTGGGGGGTGGGGTGGGGCAGGACAGCAAGGGGGAGGATTG
GGAAGACAATAGCAGGCATGCTGGGGATGCGGTGGGCTCTATGGCTTCTGAGGCGGAAAGAACCAGCTGG
GGCTCTAGGGGGTATCCCC
[124 nt withheld, positions 1770-1893]
C
[91 nt withheld, positions 1895-1985]
A
[49 nt withheld, positions 1987-2035]
CCTTTGACGTTGGAGTCCACGTTCTTT
[37 nt withheld, positions 2063-2099]
ACCCTATCTCGGTCTATTCTTTTGATTTATAAGGGATTTTGCCGATTTCGGCCTATTGGTTAAAAAATGA
GCTGATTTAACAAAAATTTAACGCGAATTAATTCTGTGGAATGTGTGTCAGTTAGGGTGTGGAAAGTCCC
CAGGCTCCCCAGCAGGCAGAAGTATGCAAAGCATGCATCTCAATTAGTCAGCAACCAGGTGTGGAAAGTC
CCCAGGCTCCCCAGCAGGCAGAAGTATGCAAAGCATGCATCTCAATTAGTCAGCAACCATAGTCCCGCCC
CTAACTCCGCCCATCCCGCCCCTAACTCCGCCCAGTTCCGCCCATTCTCCGCCCCATGGCTGACTAATTT
TTTTTATTTATGCAGAGGCCGAGGCCGCCTCTGCCTCTGAGCTATTCCAGAAGTAGTGAGGAGGCTTTTT
TGGAGGCCTAGGCTTTTGCAAAAAGCTCCCGGGAGCTTGTATATCCATTTTCGGATCTGATCAAGAGACA
GGATGAGGATCGTTTCGCATGATTGAACAAGATGGATTGCACGCAGGTTCTCCGGCCGCTTGGGTGGAGA
GGCTATTCGGCTATGACTGGGCACAACAGACAATCGGCTGCTCTGATGCCGCCGTGTTCCGGCTGTCAGC
GCAGGGGCGCCCGGTTCTTTTTGTCAAGACCGACCTGTCCGGTGCCCTGAATGAACTGCAGGACGAGGCA
GCGCGGCTATCGTGGCTGGCCACGACGGGCGTTCCTTGCGCAGCTGTGCTCGACGTTGTCACTGAAGCGG
GAAGGGACTGGCTGCTATTGGGCGAAGTGCCGGGGCAGGATCTCCTGTCATCTCACCTTGCTCCTGCCGA
GAAAGTATCCATCATGGCTGATGCAATGCGGCGGCTGCATACGCTTGATCCGGCTACCTGCCCATTCGAC
CACCAAGCGAAACATCGCATCGAGCGAGCACGTACTCGGATGGAAGCCGGTCTTGTCGATCAGGATGATC
TGGACGAAGAGCATCAGGGGCTCGCGCCAGCCGAACTGTTCGCCAGGCTCAAGGCGCGCATGCCCGACGG
CGAGGATCTCGTCGTGACCCATGGCGATGCCTGCTTGCCGAATATCATGGTGGAAAATGGCCGCTTTTCT
GGATTCATCGACTGTGGCCGGCTGGGTGTGGCGGACCGCTATCAGGACATAGCGTTGGCTACCCGTGATA
TTGCTGAAGAGCTTGGCGGCGAATGGGCTGACCGCTTCCTCGTGCTTTACGGTATCGCCGCTCCCGATTC
GCAGCGCATCGCCTTCTATCGCCTTCTTGACGAGTTCTTCTGAGCGGGACTCTGGGGTTCGAAATGACCG
ACCAAGCGACGCCCAACCTGCCATCACGAGATTTCGATTCCACCGCCGCCTTCTATGAAAGGTTGGGCTT
CGGAATCGTTTTCCGGGACGCCGGCTGGATGATCCTCCAGCGCGGGGATCTCATGCTGGAGTTCTTCGCC
CACCCCAACTTGTTTATTGCAGCTTATAATGGTTACAAATAAAGCAATAGCATCACAAATTTCACAAATA
AAGCATTTTTTTCACTGCATTCTAGTTGTGGTTTGTCCAAACTCATCAATGTATCTTATCATGTCTGTAT
ACCGTCGACCTCTAGCTAGAGCTTGGCGTAATCATGGTCATAGCTGTTTCCTGTGTGAAATTGTTATCCG
CTCACAATTCCACACAACATACGAGCCGGAAGCATAAAGTGTAAAGCCTGGGGTGCCTAATGAGTGAGCT
AACTCACATTAATTGCGTTGCGCTCACTGCCCGCTTTCCAGTCGGGAAACCTGTCGTGCCAGCTGCATTA
ATGAATCGGCCAACGCGCGGGGAGAGGCGGTTTGCGTATTGGGCGCTCTTCCGCTTCCTCGCTCACTGAC
TCGCTGCGCTCGGTCGTTCGGCTGCGGCGAGCGGTATCAGCTCACTCAAAGGCGGTAATACGGTTATCCA
CAGAATCAGGGGATAACGCAGGAAAGAACATGTGAGCAAAAGGCCAGCAAAAGGCCAGGAACCGTAAAAA
GGCCGCGTTGCTGGCGTTTTTCCATAGGCTCCGCCCCCCTGACGAGCATCACAAAAATCGACGCTCAAGT
CAGAGGTGGCGAAACCCGACAGGACTATAAAGATACCAGGCGTTTCCCCCTGGAAGCTCCCTCGTGCGCT
CTCCTGTTCCGACCCTGCCGCTTACCGGATACCTGTCCGCCTTTCTCCCTTCGGGAAGCGTGGCGCTTTC
TCATAGCTCACGCTGTAGGTATCTCAGTTCGGTGTAGGTCGTTCGCTCCAAGCTGGGCTGTGTGCACGAA
CCCCCCGTTCAGCCCGACCGCTGCGCCTTATCCGGTAACTATCGTCTTGAGTCCAACCCGGTAAGACACG
ACTTATCGCCACTGGCAGCAGCCACTGGTAACAGGATTAGCAGAGCGAGGTATGTAGGCGGTGCTACAGA
GTTCTTGAAGTGGTGGCCTAACTACGGCTACACTAGAAGAACAGTATTTGGTATCTGCGCTCTGCTGAAG
CCAGTTACCTTCGGAAAAAGAGTTGGTAGCTCTTGATCCGGCAAACAAACCACCGCTGGTAGCGGTGGTT
TTTTTGTTTGCAAGCAGCAGATTACGCGCAGAAAAAAAGGATCTCAAGAAGATCCTTTGATCTTTTCTAC
GGGGTCTGACGCTCAGTGGAACGAAAACTCACGTTAAGGGATTTTGGTCATGAGATTATCAAAAAGGATC
TTCACCTAGATCCTTTTAAATTAAAAATGAAGTTTTAAATCAATCTAAAGTATATATGAGTAAACTTGGT
CTGACAGTTACCAATGCTTAATCAGTGAGGCACCTATCTCAGCGATCTGTCTATTTCGTTCATCCATAGT
TGCCTGACTCCCCGTCGTGTAGATAACTACGATACGGGAGGGCTTACCATCTGGCCCCAGTGCTGCAATG
ATACCGCGAGACCCACGCTCACCGGCTCCAGATTTATCAGCAATAAACCAGCCAGCCGGAAGGGCCGAGC
GCAGAAGTGGTCCTGCAACTTTATCCGCCTCCATCCAGTCTATTAATTGTTGCCGGGAAGCTAGAGTAAG
TAGTTCGCCAGTTAATAGTTTGCGCAACGTTGTTGCCATTGCTACAGGCATCGTGGTGTCACGCTCGTCG
TTTGGTATGGCTTCATTCAGCTCCGGTTCCCAACGATCAAGGCGAGTTACATGATCCCCCATGTTGTGCA
AAAAAGCGGTTAGCTCCTTCGGTCCTCCGATCGTTGTCAGAAGTAAGTTGGCCGCAGTGTTATCACTCAT
GGTTATGGCAGCACTGCATAATTCTCTTACTGTCATGCCATCCGTAAGATGCTTTTCTGTGACTGGTGAG
TACTCAACCAAGTCATTCTGAGAATAGTGTATGCGGCGACCGAGTTGCTCTTGCCCGGCGTCAATACGGG
ATAATACCGCGCCACATAGCAGAACTTTAAAAGTGCTCATCATTGGAAAACGTTCTTCGGGGCGAAAACT
CTCAAGGATCTTACCGCTGTTGAGATCCAGTTCGATGTAACCCACTCGTGCACCCAACTGATCTTCAGCA
TCTTTTACTTTCACCAGCGTTTCTGGGTGAGCAAAAACAGGAAGGCAAAATGCCGCAAAAAAGGGAATAA
GGGCGACACGGAAATGTTGAATACTCATACTCTTCCTTTTTCAATATTATTGAAGCATTTATCAGGGTTA
TTGTCTCATGAGCGGATACATATTTGAATGTATTTAGAAAAATAAACAAATAGGGGTTCCGCGCACATTT
CCCCGAAAAGTGCCACCTGACGTC
